>Addgene plasmid #86576 | pFBD-Akt13C(WT) | addgene full sequence | sequence record 173550 | Addgene NGS Result
TTCGTTCCACTGAGCGTCAGACCCCGTAGAAAAGATCAAAGGATCTTCTTGAGATCCTTTTTTTCTGCGC
GTAATCTGCTGCTTGCAAACAAAAAAACCACCGCTACCAGCGGTGGTTTGTTTGCCGGATCAAGAGCTAC
CAACTCTTTTTCCGAAGGTAACTGGCTTCAGCAGAGCGCAGATACCAAATACTGTTCTTCTAGTGTAGCC
GTAGTTAGGCCACCACTTCAAGAACTCTGTAGCACCGCCTACATACCTCGCTCTGCTAATCCTGTTACCA
GTGGCTGCTGCCAGTGGCGATAAGTCGTGTCTTACCGGGTTGGACTCAAGACGATAGTTACCGGATAAGG
CGCAGCGGTCGGGCTGAACGGGGGGTTCGTGCACACAGCCCAGCTTGGAGCGAACGACCTACACCGAACT
GAGATACCTACAGCGTGAGCTATGAGAAAGCGCCACGCTTCCCGAAGGGAGAAAGGCGGACAGGTATCCG
GTAAGCGGCAGGGTCGGAACAGGAGAGCGCACGAGGGAGCTTCCAGGGGGAAACGCCTGGTATCTTTATA
GTCCTGTCGGGTTTCGCCACCTCTGACTTGAGCGTCGATTTTTGTGATGCTCGTCAGGGGGGCGGAGCCT
ATGGAAAAACGCCAGCAACGCGGCCTTTTTACGGTTCCTGGCCTTTTGCTGGCCTTTTGCTCACATGTTC
TTTCCTGCGTTATCCCCTGATTCTGTGGATAACCGTATTACCGCCTTTGAGTGAGCTGATACCGCTCGCC
GCAGCCGAACGACCGAGCGCAGCGAGTCAGTGAGCGAGGAAGCGGAAGAGCGCCTGATGCGGTATTTTCT
CCTTACGCATCTGTGCGGTATTTCACACCGCATAGACCAGCCGCGTAACCTGGCAAAATCGGTTACGGTT
GAGTAATAAATGGATGCCCTGCGTAAGCGGGTGTGGGCGGACAATAAAGTCTTAAACTGAACAAAATAGA
TCTAAACTATGACAATAAAGTCTTAAACTAGACAGAATAGTTGTAAACTGAAATCAGTCCAGTTATGCTG
TGAAAAAGCATACTGGACTTTTGTTATGGCTAAAGCAAACTCTTCATTTTCTGAAGTGCAAATTGCCCGT
CGTATTAAAGAGGGGCGTGGCCAAGGGCATGGTAAAGACTATATTCGCGGCGTTGTGACAATTTACCGAA
CAACTCCGCGGCCGGGAAGCCGATCTCGGCTTGAACGAATTGTTAGGTGGCGGTACTTGGGTCGATATCA
AAGTGCATCACTTCTTCCCGTATGCCCAACTTTGTATAGAGAGCCACTGCGGGATCGTCACCGTAATCTG
CTTGCACGTAGATCACATAAGCACCAAGCGCGTTGGCCTCATGCTTGAGGAGATTGATGAGCGCGGTGGC
AATGCCCTGCCTCCGGTGCTCGCCGGAGACTGCGAGATCATAGATATAGATCTCACTACGCGGCTGCTCA
AACTTGGGCAGAACGTAAGCCGCGAGAGCGCCAACAACCGCTTCTTGGTCGAAGGCAGCAAGCGCGATGA
ATGTCTTACTACGGAGCAAGTTCCCGAGGTAATCGGAGTCCGGCTGATGTTGGGAGTAGGTGGCTACGTC
TCCGAACTCACGACCGAAAAGATCAAGAGCAGCCCGCATGGATTTGACTTGGTCAGGGCCGAGCCTACAT
GTGCGAATGATGCCCATACTTGAGCCACCTAACTTTGTTTTAGGGCGACTGCCCTGCTGCGTAACATCGT
TGCTGCTGCGTAACATCGTTGCTGCTCCATAACATCAAACATCGACCCACGGCGTAACGCGCTTGCTGCT
TGGATGCCCGAGGCATAGACTGTACAAAAAAACAGTCATAACAAGCCATGAAAACCGCCACTGCGCCGTT
ACCACCGCTGCGTTCGGTCAAGGTTCTGGACCAGTTGCGTGAGCGCATACGCTACTTGCATTACAGTTTA
CGAACCGAACAGGCTTATGTCAACTGGGTTCGTGCCTTCATCCGTTTCCACGGTGTGCGTCACCCGGCAA
CCTTGGGCAGCAGCGAAGTCGAGGCATTTCTGTCCTGGCTGGCGAACGAGCGCAAGGTTTCGGTCTCCAC
GCATCGTCAGGCATTGGCGGCCTTGCTGTTCTTCTACGGCAAGGTGCTGTGCACGGATCTGCCCTTGCTT
CAGGAGATCGGTAGACCTCGGCCGTCGCGGCGCTTGCCGGTGGTGCTGACCCCGGATGAAGTGGTTCGCA
TCCTCGGTTTTCTGGAAGGCGAGCATCGTTTGTTCGCCCAGGACTCTAGCTATAGTTCTAGTGGTTGGCT
ACGTACCCGTAGTGGCTATGGCAGGGCTTGCCGCCCCGACGTTGGCTGCGAGCCCTGGGCCTTCACCCGA
ACTTGGGGGTTGGGGTGGGGAAAAGGAAGAAACGCGGGCGTATTGGTCCCAATGGGGTCTCGGTGGGGTA
TCGACAGAGTGCCAGCCCTGGGACCGAACCCCGCGTTTATGAACAAACGACCCAACACCCGTGCGTTTTA
TTCTGTCTTTTTATTGCCGTCATAGCGCGGGTTCCTTCCGGTATTGTCTCCTTCCGTGTTTCAGTTAGCC
TCCCCCATCTCCCGGTACCTCACTGCACAGCGGCGTCCGGGTGGCTCTGGTATCGCTGCCTCCAAACCTC
CTGGATCTTCCTGCACCACTTGTGTGCGTTCCCGCTGGGGTCCATCAGATAATACGTCCTGTTAGGCGTG
TGGACAAAGAAAGTTTTAAAATTCTTGGCCTCTGGTCGAAGTTCTTGTGACCAAGGAATTTCACCTTTCA
GAACTTTGTTGACAGGATCCACATAATATAAATGTGGTCCTTCTGTGAGCAACAGCTGTCGTCGTCTTGC
AAATAAACCCTTCCGCTTATCCACTGGGCCCATCTTTAGTATTAAATTATTTTCTACAAACTGGTGCCAA
GGGTTTCCGCCAGCCTGCTTCTCCAACAACAACCTCTTCTCATCTTCGGAAAACTGTAAGTCCAGTTCAA
AGGAGTTCGAGTCCAGATCGTGAATGTACTGCTCTATGTTGCTGCCTGACCTCTGGGGCAGGCCCGTGTC
GGAGGCTGACAGGGAGTGTGAGGAGGAGGACGAAGACACCTGCATGCAGCCAAACTGGCTCAGGAGATTG
TCATAATTGCCATAGCAGTCCTCGTCGTCTTCCGACATAGCCGGCAGGTAAGCGGTGAGCTTCGGAGGCG
TCTGCTGGTGCAGGTTCTCCCACGTGACGGACTCGAAGAACGGGTGTGCTTTAAGAGGTCCGTATCCTTC
CATTTCCTCACAGCCTAACCGCTTTGTGGCATCTAAAACCAAAAGTTTCTCCACGAGGTCTCTTGCCTTA
GGGAAGAATTTTTCTGGAAAGTCATATTCCAACTTAATGATCTTCTGAAATATAAGATACTCGTTTCCAG
CTCGGAATGGTGGGAGTCCTGCCACAAGCTGGTATATTATGCATCCAAGAGCCCAAAGGTCTGAACTCTT
ACAGGCGGACTTCTCCGTGAGCAGCTCTGGAGAAACGTACTGCGCTGTTCCCACGAATGAGTTGGCCCTG
GCTTGTTTGCTCTCTGGGGATAAGACTTTTGCTGTTCCAAAATCTGTGATCTGGATGTGCATATCTTCAT
TTAACAAAATGTTTTCCGGTTTAAGGTCCCTGTGAATGATGCCCTTGCCGTGCAAGTACTCTAAAGCAGA
CACAATCTCAGCCGTGTAAAATCGGGTACAGGTCTCATCGAATGAACCGATTTTGCGAATATATTTAAGT
AGTTCTCCATTTTTGGCATAACTAAGGCCGAAATACAGCTTCTCGTCGTCCTGAAATGTGAAGTAAAGCT
TAACAAAGAAGGGGTGATCCAGGCGCGACATGACATCCCGCTCTCTGGTTACATAGGGGACCTTGTTCTC
TTTTATGATATGTCGCTTCTCCAGAATTTTAATCGCATATTCTCTGGAGGTTGCCAGTTCTCGAGCCAGG
ACAACCGTGGAAAAAGAGCCTTCCCCAAGGATTTTCCCAAACTTGAAGTCCTCAGGCCGCTTCTTCCGAG
GCTGCGGCGGAGGCTGGGCATGCTGCAGGGAGCCGGCGCCGGGCCGAGGCTCGGCTGCAGTGCCGTCCAT
GGCGGGGCCCTGCCTGCTGCCACCAGGAATGCCAGGGGGCGTGCTGGACTCAGTCTGGGTCCTCACCATT
GATGGGGATGGGCAGGAACATAACACCACGCTGGACTGGATGGGCACGGCGTCATACAGCTGGCTGGTGG
TCCTGGCCATGCTAGCACCATGGCTCGAGATCCCGGGTGATCAAGTCTTCGTCGAGTGATTGTAAATAAA
ATGTAATTTACAGTATAGTATTTTAATTAATATACAAATGATTTGATAATAATTCTTATTTAACTATAAT
ATATTGTGTTGGGTTGAATTAAAGGTCCGTATACTCCGGAATATTAATAGATCATGGAGATAATTAAAAT
GATAACCATCTCGCAAATAAATAAGTATTTTACTGTTTTCGTAACAGTTTTGTAATAAAAAAACCTATAA
ATATTCCGGATTATTCATACCGTCCCACCATCGGGCGCGGATCCATGTCGCACCATCACCATCACCATCA
CCATCACCATGCAAGCTGGAGCCACCCGCAGTTCGAAAAGGGCTCCGGTGAAAACCTGTATTTCCAGGCG
CGCATGAGCGACGTGGCTATTGTGAAGGAGGGTTGGCTGCACAAACGAGGGGAGTACATCAAGACCTGGC
GGCCACGCTACTTCCTCCTCAAGAATGATGGCACCTTCATTGGCTACAAGGAGAGGCCGCAGGATGTGGA
CCAACGTGAGGCTCCCCTCAACAACTTCTCTGTGGCGCAGTGCCAGCTGATGAAGACGGAGCGGCCCCGG
CCCAACACCTTCATCATCCGCTGCCTGCAGTGGACCACTGTCATCGAACGCACCTTCCATGTGGAGACTC
CTGAGGAGCGGGAGGAGTGGACAACCGCCATCCAGACTGTGGCTGACGGCCTCAAGAAGCAGGAGGAGGA
GGAGATGGACTTCCGGTCGGGCTCACCCAGTGACAACTCACTAGAAGTTCTATTCCAAGGACCTGGGGCT
GAAGAGATGGAGGTGTCCCTGGCCAAGCCCAAGCACCGCGTGACCATGAACGAGTTTGAGTACCTGAAGC
TGCTGGGCAAGGGCACTTTCGGCAAGGTGATCCTGGTGAAGGAGAAGGCCACAGGCCGCTACTACGCCAT
GAAGATCCTCAAGAAGGAAGTCATCGTGGCCAAGGACGAGGTGGCCCACACACTCACCGAGAACCGCGTC
CTGCAGAACTCCAGGCACCCCTTCCTCACAGCCCTGAAGTACTCTTTCCAGACCCACGACCGCCTCTGCT
TTGTCATGGAGTACGCCAACGGGGGCGAGCTGTTCTTCCACCTGTCCCGGGAGCGTGTGTTCTCCGAGGA
CCGGGCCCGCTTCTATGGCGCTGAGATTGTGTCAGCCCTGGACTACCTGCACTCGGAGAAGAACGTGGTG
TACCGGGACCTCAAGCTGGAGAACCTCATGCTGGACAAGGACGGGCACATTAAGATCACAGACTTCGGGC
TGTGCAAGGAGGGGATCAAGGACGGTGCCACCATGAAGACCTTTTGCGGCACACCTGAGTACCTGGCCCC
CGAGGTGCTGGAGGACAATGACTACGGCCGTGCAGTGGACTGGTGGGGGCTGGGCGTGGTCATGTACGAG
ATGATGTGCGGTCGCCTGCCCTTCTACAACCAGGACCATGAGAAGCTTTTTGAGCTCATCCTCATGGAGG
AGATCCGCTTCCCGCGCACGCTTGGTCCCGAGGCCAAGTCCTTGCTTTCAGGGCTGCTCAAGAAGGACCC
CAAGCAGAGGCTTGGCGGGGGCTCCGAGGACGCCAAGGAGATCATGCAGCATCGCTTCTTTGCCGGTATC
GTGTGGCAGCACGTGTACGAGAAGAAGCTCAGCCCACCCTTCAAGCCCCAGGTCACGTCGGAGACTGACA
CCAGGTATTTTGATGAGGAGTTCACGGCCCAGATGATCACCATCACACCACCTGACCAAGATGACAGCAT
GGAGTGTGTGGACAGCGAGCGCAGGCCCCACTTCCCCCAGTTCTCCTACTCGGCCAGCAGCACGGCCTGA
GCGGCCGCTTTCGAATCTAGAGCCTGCAGTCTCGACAAGCTTGTCGAGAAGTACTAGAGGATCATAATCA
GCCATACCACATTTGTAGAGGTTTTACTTGCTTTAAAAAACCTCCCACACCTCCCCCTGAACCTGAAACA
TAAAATGAATGCAATTGTTGTTGTTAACTTGTTTATTGCAGCTTATAATGGTTACAAATAAAGCAATAGC
ATCACAAATTTCACAAATAAAGCATTTTTTTCACTGCATTCTAGTTGTGGTTTGTCCAAACTCATCAATG
TATCTTATCATGTCTGGATCTGATCACTGCTTGAGCCTAGGAGATCCGAACCAGATAAGTGAAATCTAGT
TCCAAACTATTTTGTCATTTTTAATTTTCGTATTAGCTTACGACGCTACACCCAGTTCCCATCTATTTTG
TCACTCTTCCCTAAATAATCCTTAAAAACTCCATTTCCACCCCTCCCAGTTCCCAACTATTTTGTCCGCC
CACAGCGGGGCATTTTTCTTCCTGTTATGTTTTTAATCAAACATCCTGCCAACTCCATGTGACAAACCGT
CATCTTCGGCTACTTTTTCTCTGTCACAGAATGAAAATTTTTCTGTCATCTCTTCGTTATTAATGTTTGT
AATTGACTGAATATCAACGCTTATTTGCAGCCTGAATGGCGAATGGG
[124 nt withheld, positions 6838-6961]
C
[91 nt withheld, positions 6963-7053]
A
[49 nt withheld, positions 7055-7103]
CCTTTGACGTTGGAGTCCACGTTCTT
[37 nt withheld, positions 7130-7166]
ACCCTATCTCGGTCTATTCTTTTGATTTATAAGGGATTTTGCCGATTTCGGCCTATTGGTTAAAAAATGA
GCTGATTTAACAAAAATTTAACGCGAATTTTAACAAAATATTAACGCTTACAATTTAGGTGGCACTTTTC
GGGGAAATGTGCGCGGAACCCCTATTTGTTTATTTTTCTAAATACATTCAAATATGTATCCGCTCATGAG
ACAATAACCCTGATAAATGCTTCAATAATATTGAAAAAGGAAGAGTATGAGTATTCAACATTTCCGTGTC
GCCCTTATTCCCTTTTTTGCGGCATTTTGCCTTCCTGTTTTTGCTCACCCAGAAACGCTGGTGAAAGTAA
AAGATGCTGAAGATCAGTTGGGTGCACGAGTGGGTTACATCGAACTGGATCTCAACAGCGGTAAGATCCT
TGAGAGTTTTCGCCCCGAAGAACGTTTTCCAATGATGAGCACTTTTAAAGTTCTGCTATGTGGCGCGGTA
TTATCCCGTATTGACGCCGGGCAAGAGCAACTCGGTCGCCGCATACACTATTCTCAGAATGACTTGGTTG
AGTACTCACCAGTCACAGAAAAGCATCTTACGGATGGCATGACAGTAAGAGAATTATGCAGTGCTGCCAT
AACCATGAGTGATAACACTGCGGCCAACTTACTTCTGACAACGATCGGAGGACCGAAGGAGCTAACCGCT
TTTTTGCACAACATGGGGGATCATGTAACTCGCCTTGATCGTTGGGAACCGGAGCTGAATGAAGCCATAC
CAAACGACGAGCGTGACACCACGATGCCTGTAGCAATGGCAACAACGTTGCGCAAACTATTAACTGGCGA
ACTACTTACTCTAGCTTCCCGGCAACAATTAATAGACTGGATGGAGGCGGATAAAGTTGCAGGACCACTT
CTGCGCTCGGCCCTTCCGGCTGGCTGGTTTATTGCTGATAAATCTGGAGCCGGTGAGCGTGGGTCTCGCG
GTATCATTGCAGCACTGGGGCCAGATGGTAAGCCCTCCCGTATCGTAGTTATCTACACGACGGGGAGTCA
GGCAACTATGGATGAACGAAATAGACAGATCGCTGAGATAGGTGCCTCACTGATTAAGCATTGGTAACTG
TCAGACCAAGTTTACTCATATATACTTTAGATTGATTTAAAACTTCATTTTTAATTTAAAAGGATCTAGG
TGAAGATCCTTTTTGATAATCTCATGACCAAAATCCCTTAACGTGAGTT
Features (pLannotate 1.2.2; 21 found; start..end, strand, type, name):
     49..637     +  rep_origin     ori: high-copy-number ColE1/pMB1/pBR322/pUC origin of replication
    823..874     -  misc_feature   bom (fragment): basis of mobility region from pBR322
    942..1166    -  mobile_element Tn7R: mini-Tn7 element (right end of the Tn7 transposon) Tn7
   1233..1766    -  CDS            GmR: gentamycin acetyltransferase; aacC1; confers resistance to gentamycin
   1955..1983    -  promoter       Pc promoter: intI1 (promoter lies within the coding sequence); class 1 integron promoter
   1961..2320    -  CDS            YPR2_ECOLX (fragment): Protein predicted: Swiss-Prot protein existence level 4. From Escherichia coli.
   2491..2539    -  polyA_signal   HSV TK poly(A) signal: herpes simplex virus thymidine kinase polyadenylation signal (Cole and Stacy, 1985)
   2613..4280    -  CDS            PDPK1: PDPK1_HUMAN - Also known as PDK1. Experimental evidence at protein level: Swiss-Prot protein existence level 1. Serine/threonine kinase which acts as a master kinase, phosphorylating and activating a subgroup of the AGC family of protein kinases. Its targets include: protein kinase B (PKB/AKT1, PKB/AKT2, PKB/AKT3), p70 ribosomal protein S6 kinase (RPS6KB1), p90 ribosomal protein S6 kinase (RPS6KA1, RPS6KA2 and RPS6KA3), cyclic AMP-dependent protein kinase (PRKACA), protein kinase C (PRKCD and PRKCZ), serum and glucocorticoid-inducible kinase (SGK1, SGK2 and SGK3), p21-activated kinase-1 (PAK1)
   4328..4437    -  promoter       p10 promoter: baculovirus promoter for expression in insect cells
   4461..4552    +  promoter       polyhedrin promoter: polh from Autographa californica; promoter for the baculovirus polyhedrin gene
   4601..4630    +  CDS            10xHis: 10xHis affinity tag
   4637..4660    +  CDS            Strep-Tag II: peptide that binds Strep-Tactin®, an engineered form of streptavidin
   4694..5080    +  CDS            Akt1 (fragment): human serine/threonine protein kinase activated by growth factors; AKT1
   5105..6157    +  CDS            Akt1 (fragment): human serine/threonine protein kinase activated by growth factors; AKT1
   6220..6303    +  CDS            large T antigen (fragment): large T antigen from SV40 (simian virus 40)
   6326..6460    +  polyA_signal   SV40 poly(A) signal: SV40 polyadenylation signal
   6489..6654    -  mobile_element Tn7L: mini-Tn7 element (left end of the Tn7 transposon) Tn7
   6817..6833    +  CDS            lacZα (fragment): LacZα fragment of β-galactosidase; lacZ fragment
   6838..7292    +  rep_origin     f1 ori (sequence partly withheld): f1 bacteriophage origin of replication; arrow indicates direction of (+) strand synthesis
   7318..7422    +  promoter       AmpR promoter: bla
   7423..8283    +  CDS            AmpR: β-lactamase; bla; confers resistance to ampicillin, carbenicillin, and related antibiotics
