[The description below was written by a language model from this plasmid's Addgene catalogue record and pLannotate feature annotations shown in this document.]
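Description:
pFBD-Akt13C(WT) is a baculovirus transfer plasmid built on the pFastBac Dual backbone for producing recombinant human Akt1 in insect cells. It is maintained in E. coli through a high-copy ColE1/pUC-type origin with ampicillin resistance (bla), and also carries an f1 origin. The expression region is flanked by the Tn7L and Tn7R ends of a mini-Tn7 element that also encloses a gentamicin acetyltransferase gene. This arrangement allows the cassette to be transposed into a baculovirus shuttle genome (bacmid) with gentamicin selection, after which the recombinant bacmid is used to generate virus.

The backbone's two divergent late baculoviral promoters are both occupied according to the feature table. The polyhedrin promoter drives full-length wild-type human Akt1 with an N-terminal 10xHis tag, terminated by the SV40 polyadenylation signal. The annotation also detects a Strep-Tag II immediately after the His tag, which the catalogue entry does not list. The Akt1 coding sequence is annotated as two fragments separated by a short gap, consistent with the recorded insertion of a 3C protease cleavage site at position 130. This would allow the N-terminal portion of the protein to be separated proteolytically from the remainder after purification. In the opposite orientation, the p10 promoter drives a coding sequence matching human PDPK1 (PDK1), the upstream kinase that phosphorylates and activates Akt, followed by the HSV TK polyadenylation signal. This second gene is not mentioned in the catalogue fields, but its presence suggests co-expression with Akt1 in the same infected cells. The construct is suited to purifying cleavable Akt1 for biochemical study of its regulation.
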