Addgene plasmid #86576: pFBD-Akt13C(WT)
Purpose: Expresses cleavable human full-length Akt1(WT)
Depositing lab: Thomas Leonard & Ivan Yudushkin. Depositing organization: Medical University of Vienna. Publication: PI(3,4,5)P3 Engagement Restricts Akt Activity to Cellular Membranes. Ebner M, Lucic I, Leonard TA, Yudushkin I. Mol Cell. 2017 Feb 2;65(3):416-431.e6. doi: 10.1016/j.molcel.2016.12.028. PubMed 28157504.
Backbone
  Vector backbone: pFastBac Dual
  Total vector size (bp): 8406
  Vector type: Insect Expression
  Selectable markers: Gentamicin
Growth in bacteria
  Bacterial resistance: Ampicillin, 100 μg/mL
  Growth temperature: 37°C
  Growth strain: DH5alpha
  Copy number: High Copy
Gene/Insert
  Gene/Insert name: Akt1
  Species: H. sapiens (human)
  Insert size (bp): 1467
  Mutation: 3C cleavage site inserted at pos. 130
  Entrez Gene: AKT1 (a.k.a. AKT, PKB, PKB-ALPHA, PRKBA, RAC, RAC-ALPHA)
  Tag / fusion protein: 10xHis (N terminal on insert)
Terms and licenses: Academic/Nonprofit Terms; Industry Terms: Not Available to Industry
Depositor comments: Cloned by Iva LUCIC
How to cite: pFBD-Akt13C(WT) was a gift from Thomas Leonard & Ivan Yudushkin (Addgene plasmid # 86576 ; http://n2t.net/addgene:86576 ; RRID:Addgene_86576)
